>Addgene plasmid #210230 | pUdO1c | addgene full sequence | sequence record 422891 | Addgene NGS Result
TAGAAAAGATCAAAGGATCTTCTTGAGATCCTTTTTTTCTGCGCGTAATCTGCTGCTTGCAAACAAAAAA
ACCACCGCTACCAGCGGTGGTTTGTTTGCCGGATCAAGAGCTACCAACTCTTTTTCCGAAGGTAACTGGC
TTCAGCAGAGCGCAGATACCAAATACTGTCTTCTAGTGTAGCCGTAGTTAGGCCACCACTTCAAGAACTC
TGTAGCACCGCCTACATACCTCGCTCTGCTAATCCTGTTACCAGTGGCTGCTGCCAGTGGCGATAAGTCG
TGTCTTACCGGGTTGGACTCAAGACGATAGTTACCGGATAAGGCGCAGCGGTCGGGCTGAACGGGGGGTT
CGTGCACACAGCCCAGCTTGGAGCGAACGACCTACACCGAACTGAGATACCTACAGCGTGAGCTATGAGA
AAGCGCCACGCTTCCCGAAGGGAGAAAGGCGGACAGGTATCCGGTAAGCGGCAGGGTCGGAACAGGAGAG
CGCACGAGGGAGCTTCCAGGGGGAAACGCCTGGTATCTTTATAGTCCTGTCGGGTTTCGCCACCTCTGAC
TTGAGCGTCGATTTTTGTGATGCTCGTCAGGGGGGCGGAGCCTATGGAAAAACGCCAGCAACGCGGCCCA
GGAAACAGCTATGACCATGCCCGGGTAAGTGACTAGCGGAAACACAGAAAAAAGCCCGCACCTGACAGTG
CGGGCTTTTTTTTTCGACCAAAGGCTCCGAAGAGCCGAGTGTCTTCGGTTCGAGACCGAATTCGCGAGCT
CTCGCTAGCCAGTTTAAACAATTGCGGCCGCGTACTAGTCTATCGATTTGGATCCACCCTGCAGGAAGTC
TAGACCGTCGACACGGTCTCTGAGAGAAGACACGTCGCTCTTCGACGTAAGTAACTGACTCGGTACCAAA
TTCCAGAAAAGAGGCCTCCCGAAAGGGGGGCCTTTTTTCGTTTTGGTCCTAAGCTTAACTGGCCGTCGTT
TTACAACGTAAGAGGTTCCAACTTTCACCATAATGAAATAAGATCACTACCGGGCGTATTTTTTGAGTTA
TCGAGATTTTCAGGAGCTAAGGAAGCTAAAATGGAGAAAAAAATCACTGGATATACCACCGTTGATATAT
CCCAATGGCATCGTAAAGAACATTTTGAGGCATTTCAGTCAGTTGCTCAATGTACCTATAACCAGACCGT
TCAGCTGGATATTACGGCCTTTTTAAAGACCGTAAAGAAAAATAAGCACAAGTTTTATCCGGCCTTTATT
CACATTCTTGCCCGCCTGATGAATGCTCATCCGGAATTTCGTATGGCAATGAAAGACGGTGAGCTGGTGA
TATGGGATAGTGTTCACCCTTGTTACACCGTTTTCCATGAGCAAACTGAAACGTTTTCATCGCTCTGGAG
TGAATACCACGACGATTTCCGGCAGTTTCTACACATATATTCGCAAGATGTGGCGTGTTACGGTGAAAAC
CTGGCCTATTTCCCTAAAGGGTTTATTGAGAATATGTTTTTCGTCTCAGCCAATCCCTGGGTGAGTTTCA
CCAGTTTTGATTTAAACGTGGCCAATATGGACAACTTCTTCGCCCCCGTTTTCACCATGGGCAAATATTA
TACGCAAGGCGACAAGGTGCTGATGCCGCTGGCGATTCAGGTTCATCATGCCGTTTGTGATGGCTTCCAT
GTCGGCAGAATGCTTAATGAATTACAACAGTACTGCGATGAGTGGCAGGGCGGGGCGTAATAATACGACT
CACTATAGGGTAACTAATTGAGGCGCGCCTACCACCGTCAAAAAAAACGGCGCTTTTTAGCGCCGTTTTT
ATTTTTCAACCTTCCTAGGTAAGTGACCCTTTAGTGAGGGTTAATT
Features (pLannotate 1.2.2; 6 found; start..end, strand, type, name):
     23..610     +  rep_origin     ori: high-copy-number ColE1/pMB1/pBR322/pUC origin of replication
    968..989     +  CDS            lacZα (fragment): LacZα fragment of β-galactosidase; lacZ fragment
    986..1080    +  promoter       cat promoter (fragment): promoter of the E. coli cat gene encoding chloramphenicol acetyltransferase
   1081..1737    +  CDS            cat: CAT_ECOLX - Experimental evidence at protein level: Swiss-Prot protein existence level 1. This enzyme is an effector of chloramphenicol resistance in bacteria. From Escherichia coli. This protein is used as a marker in many commonly used cloning vectors, such as pACYC184.
   1741..1759    +  promoter       T7 promoter: promoter for bacteriophage T7 RNA polymerase
   1848..1866    -  promoter       T3 promoter: promoter for bacteriophage T3 RNA polymerase
