[The description below was written by a language model from this plasmid's Addgene catalogue record and pLannotate feature annotations shown in this document.]
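Description:
pUdO1c is a very compact empty-backbone plasmid, about 1.87 kb, intended for bacterial expression work in E. coli. It belongs to the pUdO series of minimised vectors, designed to carry little more than what is needed for propagation and cloning. Replication depends on a high-copy ColE1/pMB1/pUC-type origin, consistent with the catalogue's high-copy designation. Selection is by chloramphenicol, conferred by the cat gene (chloramphenicol acetyltransferase) driven by a fragment of its native cat promoter.

The record lists no insert, since this is a backbone meant to receive a user's sequence. Apart from the origin and resistance cassette, the annotated features are a T7 promoter just downstream of cat on the forward strand and a T3 promoter at the end of the sequence on the reverse strand. The two phage promoters face each other across a short interval of under 100 bp, which is presumably where the cloning site lies, although no multiple cloning site is annotated in the feature table. Such flanking promoters can serve as standard sequencing primer sites, and can drive transcription of a cloned fragment where the matching phage polymerase is supplied. A very short lacZα fragment overlapping the start of the cat promoter looks like a remnant of the parental sequence rather than a functional blue/white screening element. No dedicated constitutive or inducible bacterial promoter, ribosome binding site, terminator or tag is annotated, so expression elements would largely have to come with the insert. The small size suits uses where a minimal, high-copy, chloramphenicol-selectable vector is wanted.
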