Addgene plasmid #210230: pUdO1c
Purpose: (Empty Backbone) high-copy plasmid for bacterial expression
Depositing lab: François-Xavier Campbell-Valois. Depositing organization: University of Ottawa. Publication: pUdOs: Concise Plasmids for Bacterial and Mammalian Cells. Manigat FO, Connell LB, Stewart BN, LePabic AR, Tessier CJG, Emlaw JR, Calvert ND, Rossl A, Shuhendler AJ, daCosta CJB, Campbell-Valois FX. ACS Synth Biol. 2024 Jan 18. doi: 10.1021/acssynbio.3c00408. PubMed 38235654.
Backbone
  Vector backbone: pUdO1c
  Backbone manufacturer: Host-Microbe Interactions lab
  Backbone size (bp): 1867
  Vector type: Bacterial Expression
Growth in bacteria
  Bacterial resistance: Chloramphenicol, 25 μg/mL
  Growth temperature: 37°C
  Growth strain: DH5alpha
  Copy number: High Copy
Terms and licenses: Academic/Nonprofit Terms; Industry Terms: Not Available to Industry
How to cite: pUdO1c was a gift from François-Xavier Campbell-Valois (Addgene plasmid # 210230 ; http://n2t.net/addgene:210230 ; RRID:Addgene_210230)
